Addgene plasmid #52694: pU6-Universal
Purpose: This plasmid can be used to mutate genes in Toxoplasma gondii using the CRISPR/Cas9 system after having an appropriate protospacer cloned into it.
Depositing lab: Sebastian Lourido. Depositing organization: Whitehead Institute for Biomedical Research.
Backbone
  Vector backbone: pX330
  Backbone size w/o insert (bp): 2736
  Total vector size (bp): 8371
  Vector type: CRISPR ; Toxoplasma gondii
Growth in bacteria
  Bacterial resistance: Ampicillin, 100 μg/mL
  Growth temperature: 37°C
  Growth strain: dam-/dcm- (NEB catalog # C2925I)
  Growth instructions: This plasmid grows fine in DH5a, but BsaI digestion is methylation-sensitive, so growth in a Dcm- strain is necessary prior to inserting a protospacer.
  Copy number: High Copy
Gene/Insert 1
  Gene/Insert name: Cas9
  Species: Synthetic; Originally from Streptococcus progenies, codon-optimized for Plasmodium falciparum
  Insert size (bp): 4270
  Promoter: TgTUB1
  Tag / fusion protein: 3X FLAG (N terminal on insert); Nuclear localization signal (N terminal on insert); Nuclear localization signal (C terminal on insert)
  Cloning method: Unknown
  Sequencing primers: 5′ Unknown
Gene/Insert 2
  Gene/Insert name: Toxoplasma U6 upstream region - protospacer cloning sequence - chiRNA
  Species: Synthetic; Toxoplasma gondii, streptococcus pyogenes
  Insert size (bp): 605
  Promoter: Toxoplasma U6
  Cloning method: Restriction Enzyme; 5′ cloning site PciI (destroyed during cloning); 3′ cloning site XbaI (not destroyed)
  Sequencing primers: 5′ cacctctgacttgagcgtcg
Resource information
  A portion of this plasmid was derived from a plasmid made by: Tim Wang
Terms and licenses: Academic/Nonprofit Terms; Industry Terms: Not Available to Industry
Depositor comments: Cong L, Ran FA, Cox D, Lin S, Barretto R, et al. (2013) Multiplex genome engineering using CRISPR/Cas systems. Science 339: 819–823. doi:10.1126/science.1231143.
How to cite: pU6-Universal was a gift from Sebastian Lourido (Addgene plasmid # 52694 ; http://n2t.net/addgene:52694 ; RRID:Addgene_52694)
