[The description below was written by a language model from this plasmid's Addgene catalogue record and pLannotate feature annotations shown in this document.]
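Description:
pU6-Universal is an 8,371 bp CRISPR/Cas9 plasmid for genome editing in the apicomplexan parasite Toxoplasma gondii, built on the pX330 backbone. It is maintained in E. coli as a high-copy plasmid through a ColE1/pUC-type origin and selected with ampicillin via the β-lactamase gene and its native promoter. Backbone remnants carried over from pX330 are also annotated, including an AAV2 inverted terminal repeat, an M13/f1-type phage origin, and small bom and rop fragments. None of these has a stated role in the plasmid's intended use. The record lists no selectable marker for the parasite.

The plasmid carries two expression units. The first is Streptococcus pyogenes Cas9, described in the record as codon-optimized for Plasmodium falciparum and driven by the T. gondii TUB1 promoter. The nuclease carries an N-terminal 3X FLAG tag for detection and nuclear localization signals at both ends. The automated annotation picks up the C-terminal nucleoplasmin NLS and a partial bovine growth hormone polyadenylation signal downstream, but it does not annotate the promoter, the FLAG tag or the N-terminal NLS. The second unit is a roughly 600 bp cassette in which the Toxoplasma U6 upstream region drives a chimeric guide RNA, consisting of a protospacer cloning sequence followed by the S. pyogenes gRNA scaffold.

As supplied, the plasmid has no targeting sequence; it is a universal recipient into which a user inserts a protospacer for the gene of interest at BsaI sites. Because BsaI cutting here is sensitive to Dcm methylation, the plasmid is prepared from a dam-/dcm- strain before that cloning step. Once a protospacer is in place, a single plasmid delivers both Cas9 and the guide to mutate the chosen T. gondii gene.
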