Features (pLannotate 1.2.2; 13 found; start..end, strand, type, name):
    631..2232    +  CDS            Cas9(N): N-terminal portion of Streptococcus pyogenes Cas9 (Zetsche et al., 2015)
   2233..4731    +  CDS            Cas9(C): C-terminal portion of Streptococcus pyogenes Cas9 (Zetsche et al., 2015)
   4732..4779    +  CDS            nucleoplasmin NLS: bipartite nuclear localization signal from nucleoplasmin
   4813..4924    +  polyA_signal   bGH poly(A) signal: bovine growth hormone polyadenylation signal
   5029..5169    +  repeat_region  AAV2 ITR: inverted terminal repeat of adeno-associated virus serotype 2 inverted
   5174..5225    -  misc_feature   bom (fragment): basis of mobility region from pBR322
   5244..5624    +  rep_origin     M13 ori (sequence partly withheld): M13 bacteriophage origin of replication; arrow indicates direction of (+) strand synthesis
   5700..5749    -  misc_feature   bom (fragment): basis of mobility region from pBR322
   5851..5886    -  CDS            rop (fragment): Rop protein, which maintains plasmids at low copy number; rop
   5981..6085    +  promoter       AmpR promoter: bla
   6086..6946    +  CDS            AmpR: β-lactamase; bla; confers resistance to ampicillin, carbenicillin, and related antibiotics
   7117..7705    +  rep_origin     ori: high-copy-number ColE1/pMB1/pBR322/pUC origin of replication
   8279..8354    +  misc_RNA       gRNA scaffold: guide RNA scaffold for the Streptococcus pyogenes CRISPR/Cas9 system
>Addgene plasmid #52694 | pU6-Universal | depositor full sequence | sequence record 82051 | pU6-Universal sequence 8371 bps
CTAGAGGTACCATGCATGTCCCGCGTTCGTGAAATTCTCTGCATCAGCGGAGTGATCAGGAATCATCGTC
TCAGCGGGATGACGTTGCGGAGCAGGCCGGCTCGCGGTGGGCAGTCAGATGCCGAAGGCGTAACTCAGGA
CGGCTTGCGCTCATCGCAGAACAGGGGTGGTGCCTGCATTGGGTGCGGTTGGTGATCCTGGTTGGACCGG
TGGAGATGCGCGCGCACGAAGGGGATGTGTCAGAAACATTTTGTTTGTTCTCTGTGAACTTTTAGATGTG
TTAAAGGCGGCGAATATTANCAGAGAGTCCTCCTTGTTGGATTCTCTCTTGAATTTCGCCCTTTCCTTCT
CTTTGCGAGTCTCGTAGAGAACAAGCACTCGTTCGCCGTCCCTGACGACGCAACCCGCGCAGAAGACATC
CACCAAACGGTGTTACACAATCACCTTGTGTGAAGTTCTTGCGGAAAACTACTCGTTGGCATTTTTTCTT
GAATTCCCTTTTTCGACACCATGGACTATAAGGACCACGACGGAGACTACAAGGATCATGATATTGATTA
CAAAGACGATGACGATAAGATGGCCCCAAAGAAGAAGCGGAAGGTCGGTATCCACGGAGTCCCAGCAGCC
GACAAGAAGTACAGCATCGGCCTGGACATCGGCACCAACTCTGTGGGCTGGGCCGTGATCACCGACGAGT
ACAAGGTGCCCAGCAAGAAATTCAAGGTGCTGGGCAACACCGACCGGCACAGCATCAAGAAGAACCTGAT
CGGAGCCCTGCTGTTCGACAGCGGCGAAACAGCCGAGGCCACCCGGCTGAAGAGAACCGCCAGAAGAAGA
TACACCAGACGGAAGAACCGGATCTGCTATCTGCAAGAGATCTTCAGCAACGAGATGGCCAAGGTGGACG
ACAGCTTCTTCCACAGACTGGAAGAGTCCTTCCTGGTGGAAGAGGATAAGAAGCACGAGCGGCACCCCAT
CTTCGGCAACATCGTGGACGAGGTGGCCTACCACGAGAAGTACCCCACCATCTACCACCTGAGAAAGAAA
CTGGTGGACAGCACCGACAAGGCCGACCTGCGGCTGATCTATCTGGCCCTGGCCCACATGATCAAGTTCC
GGGGCCACTTCCTGATCGAGGGCGACCTGAACCCCGACAACAGCGACGTGGACAAGCTGTTCATCCAGCT
GGTGCAGACCTACAACCAGCTGTTCGAGGAAAACCCCATCAACGCCAGCGGCGTGGACGCCAAGGCCATC
CTGTCTGCCAGACTGAGCAAGAGCAGACGGCTGGAAAATCTGATCGCCCAGCTGCCCGGCGAGAAGAAGA
ATGGCCTGTTCGGAAACCTGATTGCCCTGAGCCTGGGCCTGACCCCCAACTTCAAGAGCAACTTCGACCT
GGCCGAGGATGCCAAACTGCAGCTGAGCAAGGACACCTACGACGACGACCTGGACAACCTGCTGGCCCAG
ATCGGCGACCAGTACGCCGACCTGTTTCTGGCCGCCAAGAACCTGTCCGACGCCATCCTGCTGAGCGACA
TCCTGAGAGTGAACACCGAGATCACCAAGGCCCCCCTGAGCGCCTCTATGATCAAGAGATACGACGAGCA
CCACCAGGACCTGACCCTGCTGAAAGCTCTCGTGCGGCAGCAGCTGCCTGAGAAGTACAAAGAGATTTTC
TTCGACCAGAGCAAGAACGGCTACGCCGGCTACATTGACGGCGGAGCCAGCCAGGAAGAGTTCTACAAGT
TCATCAAGCCCATCCTGGAAAAGATGGACGGCACCGAGGAACTGCTCGTGAAGCTGAACAGAGAGGACCT
GCTGCGGAAGCAGCGGACCTTCGACAACGGCAGCATCCCCCACCAGATCCACCTGGGAGAGCTGCACGCC
ATTCTGCGGCGGCAGGAAGATTTTTACCCATTCCTGAAGGACAACCGGGAAAAGATCGAGAAGATCCTGA
CCTTCCGCATCCCCTACTACGTGGGCCCTCTGGCCAGGGGAAACAGCAGATTCGCCTGGATGACCAGAAA
GAGCGAGGAAACCATCACCCCCTGGAACTTCGAGGAAGTGGTGGACAAGGGCGCTTCCGCCCAGAGCTTC
ATCGAGCGGATGACCAACTTCGATAAGAACCTGCCCAACGAGAAGGTGCTGCCCAAGCACAGCCTGCTGT
ACGAGTACTTCACCGTGTATAACGAGCTGACCAAAGTGAAATACGTGACCGAGGGAATGAGAAAGCCCGC
CTTCCTGAGCGGCGAGCAGAAAAAGGCCATCGTGGACCTGCTGTTCAAGACCAACCGGAAAGTGACCGTG
AAGCAGCTGAAAGAGGACTACTTCAAGAAAATCGAGTGCTTCGACTCCGTGGAAATCTCCGGCGTGGAAG
ATCGGTTCAACGCCTCCCTGGGCACATACCACGATCTGCTGAAAATTATCAAGGACAAGGACTTCCTGGA
CAATGAGGAAAACGAGGACATTCTGGAAGATATCGTGCTGACCCTGACACTGTTTGAGGACAGAGAGATG
ATCGAGGAACGGCTGAAAACCTATGCCCACCTGTTCGACGACAAAGTGATGAAGCAGCTGAAGCGGCGGA
GATACACCGGCTGGGGCAGGCTGAGCCGGAAGCTGATCAACGGCATCCGGGACAAGCAGTCCGGCAAGAC
AATCCTGGATTTCCTGAAGTCCGACGGCTTCGCCAACAGAAACTTCATGCAGCTGATCCACGACGACAGC
CTGACCTTTAAAGAGGACATCCAGAAAGCCCAGGTGTCCGGCCAGGGCGATAGCCTGCACGAGCACATTG
CCAATCTGGCCGGCAGCCCCGCCATTAAGAAGGGCATCCTGCAGACAGTGAAGGTGGTGGACGAGCTCGT
GAAAGTGATGGGCCGGCACAAGCCCGAGAACATCGTGATCGAAATGGCCAGAGAGAACCAGACCACCCAG
AAGGGACAGAAGAACAGCCGCGAGAGAATGAAGCGGATCGAAGAGGGCATCAAAGAGCTGGGCAGCCAGA
TCCTGAAAGAACACCCCGTGGAAAACACCCAGCTGCAGAACGAGAAGCTGTACCTGTACTACCTGCAGAA
TGGGCGGGATATGTACGTGGACCAGGAACTGGACATCAACCGGCTGTCCGACTACGATGTGGACCATATC
GTGCCTCAGAGCTTTCTGAAGGACGACTCCATCGACAACAAGGTGCTGACCAGAAGCGACAAGAACCGGG
GCAAGAGCGACAACGTGCCCTCCGAAGAGGTCGTGAAGAAGATGAAGAACTACTGGCGGCAGCTGCTGAA
CGCCAAGCTGATTACCCAGAGAAAGTTCGACAATCTGACCAAGGCCGAGAGAGGCGGCCTGAGCGAACTG
GATAAGGCCGGCTTCATCAAGAGACAGCTGGTGGAAACCCGGCAGATCACAAAGCACGTGGCACAGATCC
TGGACTCCCGGATGAACACTAAGTACGACGAGAATGACAAGCTGATCCGGGAAGTGAAAGTGATCACCCT
GAAGTCCAAGCTGGTGTCCGATTTCCGGAAGGATTTCCAGTTTTACAAAGTGCGCGAGATCAACAACTAC
CACCACGCCCACGACGCCTACCTGAACGCCGTCGTGGGAACCGCCCTGATCAAAAAGTACCCTAAGCTGG
AAAGCGAGTTCGTGTACGGCGACTACAAGGTGTACGACGTGCGGAAGATGATCGCCAAGAGCGAGCAGGA
AATCGGCAAGGCTACCGCCAAGTACTTCTTCTACAGCAACATCATGAACTTTTTCAAGACCGAGATTACC
CTGGCCAACGGCGAGATCCGGAAGCGGCCTCTGATCGAGACAAACGGCGAAACCGGGGAGATCGTGTGGG
ATAAGGGCCGGGATTTTGCCACCGTGCGGAAAGTGCTGAGCATGCCCCAAGTGAATATCGTGAAAAAGAC
CGAGGTGCAGACAGGCGGCTTCAGCAAAGAGTCTATCCTGCCCAAGAGGAACAGCGATAAGCTGATCGCC
AGAAAGAAGGACTGGGACCCTAAGAAGTACGGCGGCTTCGACAGCCCCACCGTGGCCTATTCTGTGCTGG
TGGTGGCCAAAGTGGAAAAGGGCAAGTCCAAGAAACTGAAGAGTGTGAAAGAGCTGCTGGGGATCACCAT
CATGGAAAGAAGCAGCTTCGAGAAGAATCCCATCGACTTTCTGGAAGCCAAGGGCTACAAAGAAGTGAAA
AAGGACCTGATCATCAAGCTGCCTAAGTACTCCCTGTTCGAGCTGGAAAACGGCCGGAAGAGAATGCTGG
CCTCTGCCGGCGAACTGCAGAAGGGAAACGAACTGGCCCTGCCCTCCAAATATGTGAACTTCCTGTACCT
GGCCAGCCACTATGAGAAGCTGAAGGGCTCCCCCGAGGATAATGAGCAGAAACAGCTGTTTGTGGAACAG
CACAAGCACTACCTGGACGAGATCATCGAGCAGATCAGCGAGTTCTCCAAGAGAGTGATCCTGGCCGACG
CTAATCTGGACAAAGTGCTGTCCGCCTACAACAAGCACCGGGATAAGCCCATCAGAGAGCAGGCCGAGAA
TATCATCCACCTGTTTACCCTGACCAATCTGGGAGCCCCTGCCGCCTTCAAGTACTTTGACACCACCATC
GACCGGAAGAGGTACACCAGCACCAAAGAGGTGCTGGACGCCACCCTGATCCACCAGAGCATCACCGGCC
TGTACGAGACACGGATCGACCTGTCTCAGCTGGGAGGCGACAAAAGGCCGGCGGCCACGAAAAAGGCCGG
CCAGGCAAAAAAGAAAAAGTAAGAATTCCTAGAGCTCGCTGATCAGCCTCGACTGTGCCTTCTAGTTGCC
AGCCATCTGTTGTTTGCCCCTCCCCCGTGCCTTCCTTGACCCTGGAAGGTGCCACTCCCACTGTCCTTTC
CTAATAAAATGAGGAAATTGCATCGCATTGTCTGAGTAGGTGTCATTCTATTCTGGGGGGTGGGGTGGGG
CAGGACAGCAAGGGGGAGGATTGGGAAGAGAATAGCAGGCATGCTGGGGAGCGGCCGCAGGAACCCCTAG
TGATGGAGTTGGCCACTCCCTCTCTGCGCGCTCGCTCGCTCACTGAGGCCGGGCGACCAAAGGTCGCCCG
ACGCCCGGGCTTTGCCCGGGCGGCCTCAGTGAGCGAGCGAGCGCGCAGCTGCCTGCAGGGGCGCCTGATG
CGGTATTTTCTCCTTACGCATCTGTGCGGTATTTCACACCGCATA
[142 nt withheld, positions 5226-5367]
C
[141 nt withheld, positions 5369-5509]
CCTTTGACGTTGGAGTCCACGTTCTTT
[37 nt withheld, positions 5537-5573]
ACCCTATCTCGGGCTATTCTTTTGATTTATAAGGGATTTTGCCGATTTCGGCCTATTGGTTAAAAAATGA
GCTGATTTAACAAAAATTTAACGCGAATTTTAACAAAATATTAACGTTTACAATTTTATGGTGCACTCTC
AGTACAATCTGCTCTGATGCCGCATAGTTAAGCCAGCCCCGACACCCGCCAACACCCGCTGACGCGCCCT
GACGGGCTTGTCTGCTCCCGGCATCCGCTTACAGACAAGCTGTGACCGTCTCCGGGAGCTGCATGTGTCA
GAGGTTTTCACCGTCATCACCGAAACGCGCGAGACGAAAGGGCCTCGTGATACGCCTATTTTTATAGGTT
AATGTCATGATAATAATGGTTTCTTAGACGTCAGGTGGCACTTTTCGGGGAAATGTGCGCGGAACCCCTA
TTTGTTTATTTTTCTAAATACATTCAAATATGTATCCGCTCATGAGACAATAACCCTGATAAATGCTTCA
ATAATATTGAAAAAGGAAGAGTATGAGTATTCAACATTTCCGTGTCGCCCTTATTCCCTTTTTTGCGGCA
TTTTGCCTTCCTGTTTTTGCTCACCCAGAAACGCTGGTGAAAGTAAAAGATGCTGAAGATCAGTTGGGTG
CACGAGTGGGTTACATCGAACTGGATCTCAACAGCGGTAAGATCCTTGAGAGTTTTCGCCCCGAAGAACG
TTTTCCAATGATGAGCACTTTTAAAGTTCTGCTATGTGGCGCGGTATTATCCCGTATTGACGCCGGGCAA
GAGCAACTCGGTCGCCGCATACACTATTCTCAGAATGACTTGGTTGAGTACTCACCAGTCACAGAAAAGC
ATCTTACGGATGGCATGACAGTAAGAGAATTATGCAGTGCTGCCATAACCATGAGTGATAACACTGCGGC
CAACTTACTTCTGACAACGATCGGAGGACCGAAGGAGCTAACCGCTTTTTTGCACAACATGGGGGATCAT
GTAACTCGCCTTGATCGTTGGGAACCGGAGCTGAATGAAGCCATACCAAACGACGAGCGTGACACCACGA
TGCCTGTAGCAATGGCAACAACGTTGCGCAAACTATTAACTGGCGAACTACTTACTCTAGCTTCCCGGCA
ACAATTAATAGACTGGATGGAGGCGGATAAAGTTGCAGGACCACTTCTGCGCTCGGCCCTTCCGGCTGGC
TGGTTTATTGCTGATAAATCTGGAGCCGGTGAGCGTGGAAGCCGCGGTATCATTGCAGCACTGGGGCCAG
ATGGTAAGCCCTCCCGTATCGTAGTTATCTACACGACGGGGAGTCAGGCAACTATGGATGAACGAAATAG
ACAGATCGCTGAGATAGGTGCCTCACTGATTAAGCATTGGTAACTGTCAGACCAAGTTTACTCATATATA
CTTTAGATTGATTTAAAACTTCATTTTTAATTTAAAAGGATCTAGGTGAAGATCCTTTTTGATAATCTCA
TGACCAAAATCCCTTAACGTGAGTTTTCGTTCCACTGAGCGTCAGACCCCGTAGAAAAGATCAAAGGATC
TTCTTGAGATCCTTTTTTTCTGCGCGTAATCTGCTGCTTGCAAACAAAAAAACCACCGCTACCAGCGGTG
GTTTGTTTGCCGGATCAAGAGCTACCAACTCTTTTTCCGAAGGTAACTGGCTTCAGCAGAGCGCAGATAC
CAAATACTGTCCTTCTAGTGTAGCCGTAGTTAGGCCACCACTTCAAGAACTCTGTAGCACCGCCTACATA
CCTCGCTCTGCTAATCCTGTTACCAGTGGCTGCTGCCAGTGGCGATAAGTCGTGTCTTACCGGGTTGGAC
TCAAGACGATAGTTACCGGATAAGGCGCAGCGGTCGGGCTGAACGGGGGGTTCGTGCACACAGCCCAGCT
TGGAGCGAACGACCTACACCGAACTGAGATACCTACAGCGTGAGCTATGAGAAAGCGCCACGCTTCCCGA
AGGGAGAAAGGCGGACAGGTATCCGGTAAGCGGCAGGGTCGGAACAGGAGAGCGCACGAGGGAGCTTCCA
GGGGGAAACGCCTGGTATCTTTATAGTCCTGTCGGGTTTCGCCACCTCTGACTTGAGCGTCGATTTTTGT
GATGCTCGTCAGGGGGGCGGAGCCTATGGAAAAACGCCAGCAACGCGGCCTTTTTACGGTTCCTGGCCTT
TTGCTGGCCTTTTGCTCACATGGGATGAGACAAAGTGCGCGAGTTGAAATCGTCGTGGGGACGATTTCAC
CGCGGCCACATGTTGGAGACACTGAGGGCACACGGGAAACGCGAAAGATTTCAAATTAACGTACCCAAAC
GCGAAAGCTTGCGCAGCATACACTCGAAGCGAACATCCCGAACCATCGAGAGGCGGAGAGCGATAAGTCT
TTCACGCTGCGAAGTGTTGCGACGGCTGCGCCGCTGCACTGTGAATTGGGCGCCAATATTGCATCCTAGG
CCTGACGCGCCTCCTGCAGAACGCGAGACACTGGGATATGTAGAGCCAAGGGGGAAACCTTCGAACTCTC
GAATGTCTTCTCTGACAAGAATCATATTTCCATCAGTTCTGTCAGATTTTCAAATGGCGACCTGCAGAGG
CCTGCTTCCTCCCTGTGCGCTCTTCGAAGGGGCTTTCTGTCGCGCAGGGTCACCTCGTCCCCGAAGGGGG
TGTTTGCCTTCTGGTAAATGGGGATGTCAAGTTGAGACCGGTCTCGTTTTAGAGCTAGAAATAGCAAGTT
AAAATAAGGCTAGTCCGTTATCAACTTGAAAAAGTGGCACCGAGTCGGTGCTTTTTTTTTCTTTTTCT
