>Addgene plasmid #52694 | pU6-Universal | addgene partial sequence | sequence record 86465 | BGH-rev 5'-TAGAAGGCACAGTCGAGG-3'
TCTTACTTTTTCTTTTTTGCCTGGCCGGCCTTTTTCGTGGCCGCCGGCCTTTTGTCGCCTCCCAGCTGAG
ACAGGTCGATCCGTGTCTCGTACAGGCCGGTGATGCTCTGGTGGATCAGGGTGGCGTCCAGCACCTCTTT
GGTGCTGGTGTACCTCTTCCGGTCGATGGTGGTGTCAAAGTACTTGAAGGCGGCAGGGGCTCCCAGATTG
GTCAGGGTAAACAGGTGGATGATATTCTCGGCCTGCTCTCTGATGGGCTTATCCCGGTGCTTGTTGTAGG
CGGACAGCACTTTGTCCAGATTAGCGTCGGCCAGGATCACTCTCTTGGAGAACTCGCTGATCTGCTCGAT
GATCTCGTCCAGGTAGTGCTTGTGCTGTTCCACAAACAGCTGTTTCTGCTCATTATCCTCGGGGGAGCCC
TTCAGCTTCTCATAGTGGCTGGCCAGGTACAGGAAGTTCACATATTTGGAGGGCAGGGCCAGTTCGTTTC
CCTTCTGCAGTTCGCCGGCAGAGGCCAGCATTCTCTTCCGGCCGTTTTCCAGCTCGAACAGGGAGTACTT
AGGCAGCTTGATGATCAGGTCCTTTTTCACTTCTTTGTAGCCCTTGGCTTCCAGAAAGTCGATGGGATTC
TTCTCGAAGCTGCTTCTTTCCATGATGGTGATCCCCAGCAGCTCTTTCACACTCTTCAGTTTCTTGGACT
TGCCCTTTTCCACTTTGGCCACCACCAGCACAGAATAGGCCACGGTGGGGCTGTCGAAGCCGCCGTACTT
CTTAGGGTCCCAGTCCTTCTTTCTGGCGATCAGCTTATCGCTGTTCCTCTTGGGCAGGATAGACTCTTTG
CTGAAGCCGCCTGTCTGCACCTCGGTCTTTTTCACGATATTCACTTGGGGCATGCTCAGCACTTTCCGCA
CGGTGG
