>Addgene plasmid #52694 | pU6-Universal | addgene partial sequence | sequence record 89389 | hSpCas9-R1 5'-CGCTCGTGCTTCTTATCCTC-3'
GTCTGTGGAAGAAGCTGTCGTCCACCTTGGCCATCTCGTTGCTGAAGATCTCTTGCAGATAGCAGATCCG
GTTCTTCCGTCTGGTGTATCTTCTTCTGGCGGTTCTCTTCAGCCGGGTGGCCTCGGCTGTTTCGCCGCTG
TCGAACAGCAGGGCTCCGATCAGGTTCTTCTTGATGCTGTGCCGGTCGGTGTTGCCCAGCACCTTGAATT
TCTTGCTGGGCACCTTGTACTCGTCGGTGATCACGGCCCAGCCCACAGAGTTGGTGCCGATGTCCAGGCC
GATGCTGTACTTCTTGTCGGCTGCTGGGACTCCGTGGATACCGACCTTCCGCTTCTTCTTTGGGGCCATC
TTATCGTCATCGTCTTTGTAATCAATATCATGATCCTTGTAGTCTCCGTCGTGGTCCTTATAGTCCATGG
TGTCGAAAAAGGGAATTCAAGAAAAAATGCCAACGAGTAGTTTTCCGCAAGAACTTCACACAAGGTGATT
GTGTAACACCGTTTGGTGGATGTCTTCTGCGCGGGTTGCGTCGTCAGGGACGGCGAACGAGTGCTTGTTC
TCTACGAGACTCGCAAAGAGAAGGAAAGGGCGAAATTCAAGAGAGAATCCAACAAGGAGGACTCTCTGCT
AATATTCGCCGCCTTTAACACATCTAAAAGTTCACAGAGAACAAACAAAATGTTTCTGACACATCCCCTT
CGTGCGCGCGCATCTCCACCGGTCCAACCAGGATCACCAACCGCACCCAATGCAGGCACCACCCCTGTTC
TGCGATGAGCGCAAGCCGTCCTGAGTTACGCCTTCGGCATCTGACTGCCCACCGCGAGCCGGCCTGCTCC
GCAACGTCATCCC
