>Addgene plasmid #52694 | pU6-Universal | addgene partial sequence | sequence record 91664 | pBR322ori-F 5'-GGGAAACGCCTGGTATCTTT-3'
CTCTGACTTGAGCGTCGATTTTTGTGATGCTCGTCAGGGGGGCGGAGCCTATGGAAAAACGCCAGCAACG
CGGCCTTTTTACGGTTCCTGGCCTTTTGCTGGCCTTTTGCTCACATGGGATGAGACAAAGTGCGCGAGTT
GAAATCGTCGTGGGGACGATTTCACCGCGGCCACATGTTGGAGACACTGAGGGCACACGGGAAACGCGAA
AGATTTCAAATTAACGTACCCAAACGCGAAAGCTTGCGCAGCATACACTCGAAGCGAACATCCCGAACCA
TCGAGAGGCGGAGAGCGATAAGTCTTTCACGCTGCGAAGTGTTGCGACGGCTGCGCCGCTGCACTGTGAA
TTGGGCGCCAATATTGCATCCTAGGCCTGACGCGCCTCCTGCAGAACGCGAGACACTGGGATATGTAGAG
CCAAGGGGGAAACCTTCGAACTCTCGAATGTCTTCTCTGACAAGAATCATATTTCCATCAGTTCTGTCAG
ATTTTCAAATGGCGACCTGCAGAGGCCTGCTTCCTCCCTGTGCGCTCTTCGAAGGGGCTTTCTGTCGCGC
AGGGTCACCTCGTCCCCGAAGGGGGTGTTTGCCTTCTGGTAAATGGGGATGTCAAGTTGAGACCGGTCTC
GTTTTAGAGCTAGAAATAGCAAGTTAAAATAAGGCTAGTCCGTTATCAACTTGAAAAAGTGGCACCGAGT
CGGTGCTTTTTTTTTCTTTTTCTCTAGAGGTACCATGCATGTCCCGCGTTCGTGAAATTCTCTGCATCAG
CGGAGTGATCAGGAATCATCGTCTCAGCGGGATGACGTTGCGGAGCAGGCCGGCTCGCGGTGGGCAGTCA
GATGCCGAAGGCGTAACTCAGGACGGCTTGCGCTCATCGCA
